Addgene plasmid #176360: pSOX11-donor
Purpose: CRISPR donor plasmid to create GFP fusion proteins
Depositing lab: Barbara Stranger & Kevin White.
Backbone
  Vector backbone: pUC19
  Vector type: CRISPR
Growth in bacteria
  Bacterial resistance: Ampicillin and Kanamycin, 100 & 50 μg/mL
  Growth temperature: 37°C
  Growth strain: DH5alpha
  Copy number: High Copy
Gene/Insert
  Gene/Insert name: SOX11
  Species: H. sapiens (human)
  Entrez Gene: SOX11 (a.k.a. CSS9, IDDMOH, MRD27)
  Tag / fusion protein: GFP (C terminal on insert)
  Cloning method: Gibson Cloning
Terms and licenses: Academic/Nonprofit Terms; Industry Terms: Not Available to Industry
Depositor comments: Cloning source: PGP1 cells. Our lab normally uses Top10 cells for transformation.
How to cite: pSOX11-donor was a gift from Barbara Stranger & Kevin White (Addgene plasmid # 176360 ; http://n2t.net/addgene:176360 ; RRID:Addgene_176360)
