[The description below was written by a language model from this plasmid's Addgene catalogue record and pLannotate feature annotations shown in this document.]
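Description:
pSOX11-donor is a homology-directed repair donor plasmid built on the high-copy pUC19 backbone, intended for CRISPR-mediated knock-in of a GFP tag at the C-terminus of the endogenous human SOX11 gene. It replicates in E. coli from the pUC/ColE1-type origin and carries the β-lactamase (AmpR) gene with its own promoter. The catalogue lists both ampicillin and kanamycin as bacterial selection, the latter corresponding to the Tn5 NeoR/KanR gene within the insert. Remnants of the pUC19 lac promoter/operator, lacZα and multiple cloning site flank the Gibson-assembled insert.

The payload begins with a SOX11 coding fragment of roughly 1.1 kb, cloned from PGP1 cell DNA according to the depositor, which presumably serves as the upstream homology arm and places the tag at the end of the SOX11 reading frame. It is followed on the same strand by a short match to a TEV-cleavage/His composite tag, an S-Tag, and EGFP, so that a correctly targeted allele would encode SOX11 fused to a multi-part affinity and fluorescent tag. Downstream, an EMCV IRES2 drives translation of NeoR/KanR from the same transcript. No separate mammalian promoter is annotated, so G418 resistance in edited cells would be expected to depend on expression from the tagged locus. About 1 kb of unannotated sequence lies between NeoR/KanR and the MCS remnant and is likely the downstream homology arm, though the record does not say so. No guide RNA or Cas9 cassette is annotated, so these would have to be supplied separately. Tagged lines of this kind suit localisation, pull-down or chromatin-binding studies of the transcription factor, although the record states only the purpose of creating GFP fusion proteins.
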