Features (pLannotate 1.2.2; 17 found; start..end, strand, type, name):
     58..74      -  protein_bind   lac operator: The lac repressor binds to the lac operator to inhibit transcription in E. coli. This inhibition can be relieved by adding lactose or isopropyl-β-D-thiogalactopyranoside (IPTG). lac repressor encoded by lacI
     82..112     -  promoter       lac promoter: promoter for the E. coli lac operon
    127..148     -  protein_bind   CAP binding site: CAP binding activates transcription in the presence of cAMP. E. coli catabolite activator protein
    161..253     -  CDS            lacI (fragment): lac repressor; lacI; The lac repressor binds to the lac operator to inhibit transcription in E. coli. This inhibition can be relieved by adding lactose or isopropyl-β-D-thiogalactopyranoside (IPTG).
    436..1024    -  rep_origin     ori: high-copy-number ColE1/pMB1/pBR322/pUC origin of replication
   1195..2055    -  CDS            AmpR: β-lactamase; bla; confers resistance to ampicillin, carbenicillin, and related antibiotics
   2056..2160    -  promoter       AmpR promoter: bla
   2255..2290    +  CDS            rop (fragment): Rop protein, which maintains plasmids at low copy number; rop
   2392..2491    +  misc_feature   bom (fragment): basis of mobility region from pBR322
   2497..2654    -  CDS            lacZα (fragment): LacZα fragment of β-galactosidase; lacZ fragment
   2669..3799    +  CDS            SOX11 (fragment): SOX11_HUMAN - Experimental evidence at protein level: Swiss-Prot protein existence level 1. Transcription factor that acts as a transcriptional activator (PubMed:24886874). Binds cooperatively with POU3F2/BRN2 or POU3F1/OCT6 to gene promoters, which enhances transcriptional activation (By similarity). Acts as a transcriptional activator of TEAD2 by binding to its gene promoter and first intron (By similarity). Plays a redundant role with SOX4 and SOX12 in cell survival of developing tissues such as the neural tube, branchial arches and somites, thereby contributing to organogenesis (By similar
   3820..3840    +  CDS            capTEV™ (fragment): composite tag for in vivo biotinylation, TEV protease cleavage, and 6xHis tagging
   3854..3898    +  CDS            S-Tag: affinity and epitope tag derived from pancreatic ribonuclease A
   3989..4708    +  CDS            EGFP: the original enhanced GFP (Yang et al., 1996) mammalian codon-optimized
   4746..5331    +  misc_feature   IRES2: internal ribosome entry site (IRES) of the encephalomyocarditis virus (EMCV)
   5413..6216    +  CDS            NeoR/KanR: aminoglycoside phosphotransferase from Tn5; aph(3')-II (or nptII); confers resistance to neomycin, kanamycin, and G418 (Geneticin®)
   7217..21      +  misc_feature   MCS (fragment) (across the origin): pUC18/19 multiple cloning site
>Addgene plasmid #176360 | pSOX11-donor | addgene full sequence | sequence record 347860 | Addgene NGS Result
GACCTGCAGGCATGCAAGCTTGGCGTAATCATGGTCATAGCTGTTTCCTGTGTGAAATTGTTATCCGCTC
ACAATTCCACACAACATACGAGCCGGAAGCATAAAGTGTAAAGCCTGGGGTGCCTAATGAGTGAGCTAAC
TCACATTAATTGCGTTGCGCTCACTGCCCGCTTTCCAGTCGGGAAACCTGTCGTGCCAGCTGCATTAATG
AATCGGCCAACGCGCGGGGAGAGGCGGTTTGCGTATTGGGCGCTCTTCCGCTTCCTCGCTCACTGACTCG
CTGCGCTCGGTCGTTCGGCTGCGGCGAGCGGTATCAGCTCACTCAAAGGCGGTAATACGGTTATCCACAG
AATCAGGGGATAACGCAGGAAAGAACATGTGAGCAAAAGGCCAGCAAAAGGCCAGGAACCGTAAAAAGGC
CGCGTTGCTGGCGTTTTTCCATAGGCTCCGCCCCCCTGACGAGCATCACAAAAATCGACGCTCAAGTCAG
AGGTGGCGAAACCCGACAGGACTATAAAGATACCAGGCGTTTCCCCCTGGAAGCTCCCTCGTGCGCTCTC
CTGTTCCGACCCTGCCGCTTACCGGATACCTGTCCGCCTTTCTCCCTTCGGGAAGCGTGGCGCTTTCTCA
TAGCTCACGCTGTAGGTATCTCAGTTCGGTGTAGGTCGTTCGCTCCAAGCTGGGCTGTGTGCACGAACCC
CCCGTTCAGCCCGACCGCTGCGCCTTATCCGGTAACTATCGTCTTGAGTCCAACCCGGTAAGACACGACT
TATCGCCACTGGCAGCAGCCACTGGTAACAGGATTAGCAGAGCGAGGTATGTAGGCGGTGCTACAGAGTT
CTTGAAGTGGTGGCCTAACTACGGCTACACTAGAAGAACAGTATTTGGTATCTGCGCTCTGCTGAAGCCA
GTTACCTTCGGAAAAAGAGTTGGTAGCTCTTGATCCGGCAAACAAACCACCGCTGGTAGCGGTGGTTTTT
TTGTTTGCAAGCAGCAGATTACGCGCAGAAAAAAAGGATCTCAAGAAGATCCTTTGATCTTTTCTACGGG
GTCTGACGCTCAGTGGAACGAAAACTCACGTTAAGGGATTTTGGTCATGAGATTATCAAAAAGGATCTTC
ACCTAGATCCTTTTAAATTAAAAATGAAGTTTTAAATCAATCTAAAGTATATATGAGTAAACTTGGTCTG
ACAGTTACCAATGCTTAATCAGTGAGGCACCTATCTCAGCGATCTGTCTATTTCGTTCATCCATAGTTGC
CTGACTCCCCGTCGTGTAGATAACTACGATACGGGAGGGCTTACCATCTGGCCCCAGTGCTGCAATGATA
CCGCGAGACCCACGCTCACCGGCTCCAGATTTATCAGCAATAAACCAGCCAGCCGGAAGGGCCGAGCGCA
GAAGTGGTCCTGCAACTTTATCCGCCTCCATCCAGTCTATTAATTGTTGCCGGGAAGCTAGAGTAAGTAG
TTCGCCAGTTAATAGTTTGCGCAACGTTGTTGCCATTGCTACAGGCATCGTGGTGTCACGCTCGTCGTTT
GGTATGGCTTCATTCAGCTCCGGTTCCCAACGATCAAGGCGAGTTACATGATCCCCCATGTTGTGCAAAA
AAGCGGTTAGCTCCTTCGGTCCTCCGATCGTTGTCAGAAGTAAGTTGGCCGCAGTGTTATCACTCATGGT
TATGGCAGCACTGCATAATTCTCTTACTGTCATGCCATCCGTAAGATGCTTTTCTGTGACTGGTGAGTAC
TCAACCAAGTCATTCTGAGAATAGTGTATGCGGCGACCGAGTTGCTCTTGCCCGGCGTCAATACGGGATA
ATACCGCGCCACATAGCAGAACTTTAAAAGTGCTCATCATTGGAAAACGTTCTTCGGGGCGAAAACTCTC
AAGGATCTTACCGCTGTTGAGATCCAGTTCGATGTAACCCACTCGTGCACCCAACTGATCTTCAGCATCT
TTTACTTTCACCAGCGTTTCTGGGTGAGCAAAAACAGGAAGGCAAAATGCCGCAAAAAAGGGAATAAGGG
CGACACGGAAATGTTGAATACTCATACTCTTCCTTTTTCAATATTATTGAAGCATTTATCAGGGTTATTG
TCTCATGAGCGGATACATATTTGAATGTATTTAGAAAAATAAACAAATAGGGGTTCCGCGCACATTTCCC
CGAAAAGTGCCACCTGACGTCTAAGAAACCATTATTATCATGACATTAACCTATAAAAATAGGCGTATCA
CGAGGCCCTTTCGTCTCGCGCGTTTCGGTGATGACGGTGAAAACCTCTGACACATGCAGCTCCCGGAGAC
GGTCACAGCTTGTCTGTAAGCGGATGCCGGGAGCAGACAAGCCCGTCAGGGCGCGTCAGCGGGTGTTGGC
GGGTGTCGGGGCTGGCTTAACTATGCGGCATCAGAGCAGATTGTACTGAGAGTGCACCATATGCGGTGTG
AAATACCGCACAGATGCGTAAGGAGAAAATACCGCATCAGGCGCCATTCGCCATTCAGGCTGCGCAACTG
TTGGGAAGGGCGATCGGTGCGGGCCTCTTCGCTATTACGCCAGCTGGCGAAAGGGGGATGTGCTGCAAGG
CGATTAAGTTGGGTAACGCCAGGGTTTTCCCAGTCACGACGTTGTAAAACGACGGCCAGTGAATTCGAGC
TCGGTACCCGGAAGATCATGGAGCAGTCTCCGGACATGCACAACGCCGAGATCTCCAAGAGGCTGGGCAA
GCGCTGGAAAATGCTGAAGGACAGCGAGAAGATCCCGTTCATCCGGGAGGCGGAGCGGCTGCGGCTCAAG
CACATGGCCGACTACCCCGACTACAAGTACCGGCCCCGGAAAAAGCCCAAAATGGACCCCTCGGCCAAGC
CCAGCGCCAGCCAGAGCCCAGAGAAGAGCGCGGCCGGCGGCGGCGGCGGGAGCGCGGGCGGAGGCGCGGG
CGGTGCCAAGACCTCCAAGGGCTCCAGCAAGAAATGCGGCAAGCTCAAGGCCCCCGCGGCCGCGGGCGCC
AAGGCGGGCGCGGGCAAGGCGGCCCAGTCCGGGGACTACGGGGGCGCGGGCGACGACTACGTGCTGGGCA
GCCTGCGCGTGAGCGGCTCGGGCGGCGGCGGCGCGGGCAAGACGGTCAAGTGCGTGTTTCTGGATGAGGA
CGACGACGACGACGACGACGACGACGAGCTGCAGCTGCAGATCAAACAGGAGCCGGACGAGGAGGACGAG
GAACCACCGCACCAGCAGCTCCTGCAGCCGCCGGGGCAGCAGCCGTCGCAGCTGCTGAGACGCTACAACG
TCGCCAAAGTGCCCGCCAGCCCTACGCTGAGCAGCTCGGCGGAGTCCCCCGAGGGAGCGAGCCTCTACGA
CGAGGTGCGGGCCGGCGCGACCTCGGGCGCCGGGGGCGGCAGCCGCCTCTACTACAGCTTCAAGAACATC
ACCAAGCAGCACCCGCCGCCGCTCGCGCAGCCCGCGCTGTCGCCCGCGTCCTCGCGCTCGGTGTCCACCT
CCTCGTCCAGCAGCAGCGGCAGCAGCAGCGGCAGCAGCGGCGAGGACGCCGACGACCTGATGTTCGACCT
GAGCTTGAATTTCTCTCAAAGCGCGCACAGCGCCAGCGAGCAGCAGCTGGGGGGCGGCGCGGCGGCCGGG
AACCTGTCCCTGTCGCTGGTGGATAAGGATTTGGATTCGTTCAGCGAGGGCAGCCTGGGCTCCCACTTCG
AGTTCCCCGACTACTGCACGCCGGAGCTGAGCGAGATGATCGCGGGGGACTGGCTGGAGGCGAACTTCTC
CGACCTGGTGTTCACATATGGGATTCCAACTACTGCAAGCGAGAATCTTTATTTTCAGGGCGCCGCCAAA
TTCAAAGAAACCGCTGCTGCTAAATTCGAACGCCAGCACATGGACAGCGGAGGTGGAGGTTCGAGCGGTC
CCTCGGGTTCGTCGAGCCTGGAAGTTCTGTTCCAGGGGCCCCTGTCGTCGAGCGGTCCCTCGGGTTCGAT
GGTGAGCAAAGGCGAGGAGCTGTTCACCGGGGTGGTGCCCATCCTGGTCGAGCTGGACGGCGACGTAAAC
GGCCACAAGTTCAGCGTGTCCGGCGAGGGCGAGGGCGATGCCACCTACGGCAAGCTGACCCTGAAGTTCA
TCTGCACCACCGGCAAGCTGCCCGTGCCCTGGCCCACCCTCGTGACCACCCTGACCTACGGCGTGCAGTG
CTTCAGCCGCTACCCCGACCACATGAAGCAGCACGACTTCTTCAAGTCCGCCATGCCCGAAGGCTACGTC
CAGGAGCGCACCATCTTCTTCAAGGACGACGGCAACTACAAGACCCGCGCCGAGGTGAAGTTCGAGGGCG
ACACCCTGGTGAACCGCATCGAGCTGAAGGGCATCGACTTCAAGGAGGACGGCAACATCCTGGGGCACAA
GCTGGAGTACAACTACAACAGCCACAACGTCTATATCATGGCCGACAAGCAGAAGAACGGCATCAAGGTG
AACTTCAAGATCCGCCACAACATCGAGGACGGCAGCGTGCAGCTCGCCGACCACTACCAGCAGAACACCC
CCATCGGCGACGGCCCCGTGCTGCTGCCCGACAACCACTACCTGAGCACCCAGTCCGCCCTGAGCAAAGA
CCCCAACGAGAAGCGCGATCACATGGTCCTTAAGGAGTTCGTGACCGCCGCCGGGATCACTCTCGGCATG
GACGAGCTGTACAAGTAATGATCTAGAGTCGAGTTAATTAAGAATTCCGCCCCCCCCCCTCTCCCTCCCC
CCCCCTAACGTTACTGGCCGAAGCCGCTTGGAATAAGGCCGGTGTGCGTTTGTCTATATGTTATTTTCCA
CCATATTGCCGTCTTTTGGCAATGTGAGGGCCCGGAAACCTGGCCCTGTCTTCTTGACGAGCATTCCTAG
GGGTCTTTCCCCTCTCGCCAAAGGAATGCAGGGTCTGTTGAATGTCGTGAAGGAAGCAGTTCCTCTGGAA
GCTTCTTGAAGACAAACAACGTCTGTAGCGACCCTTTGCAGGCAGCGGAACCCCCCACCTGGCGACAGGT
GCCTCTGCGGCCAAAAGCCACGTGTATAAGATACACCTGCAAAGGCGGCACAACCCCAGTGCCACGTTGT
GAGTTGGATAGTTGTGGAAAGAGTCAAATGGCTCTCCTCAAGCGTATTCAACAAGGGGCTGAAGGATGCC
CAGAAGGTACCCCATTGTATGGGATCTGATCTGGGGCCTCGGTGCACATGCTTTACATGTGTTTAGTCGA
GGTTAAAAAAACGTCTAGGCCCCCCGAACCACGGGGACGTGGTTTTCCTTTGAAAAACACGATGATAATA
TGGCCACAACCTGTTACATTGCACAAGATAAAAATATATCATCACGAACAGTAAAACTGTCTGCTTACAT
AAACAGTAATACAAGGGGTGTTATGGGATCGGCCATTGAACAAGATGGATTGCACGCAGGTTCTCCGGCC
GCTTGGGTGGAGAGGCTATTCGGCTATGACTGGGCACAACAGACAATCGGCTGCTCTGATGCCGCCGTGT
TCCGGCTGTCAGCGCAGGGGCGCCCGGTTCTTTTTGTCAAGACCGACCTGTCCGGTGCCCTGAATGAACT
GCAGGACGAGGCAGCGCGGCTATCGTGGCTGGCCACGACGGGCGTTCCTTGCGCAGCTGTGCTCGACGTT
GTCACTGAAGCGGGAAGGGACTGGCTGCTATTGGGCGAAGTGCCGGGGCAGGATCTCCTGTCATCTCACC
TTGCTCCTGCCGAGAAAGTATCCATCATGGCTGATGCAATGCGGCGGCTGCATACGCTTGATCCGGCTAC
CTGCCCATTCGACCACCAAGCGAAACATCGCATCGAGCGAGCACGTACTCGGATGGAAGCCGGTCTTGTC
GATCAGGATGATCTGGACGAAGAGCATCAGGGGCTCGCGCCAGCCGAACTGTTCGCCAGGCTCAAGGCGC
GCATGCCCGACGGCGAGGATCTCGTCGTGACCCATGGCGATGCCTGCTTGCCGAATATCATGGTGGAAAA
TGGCCGCTTTTCTGGATTCATCGACTGTGGCCGGCTGGGTGTGGCGGACCGCTATCAGGACATAGCGTTG
GCTACCCGTGATATTGCTGAAGAGCTTGGCGGCGAATGGGCTGACCGCTTCCTCGTGCTTTACGGTATCG
CCGCTCCCGATTCGCAGCGCATCGCCTTCTATCGCCTTCTTGACGAGTTCTTCTGAGTCAAGGCGCCCGC
TGCTCGCTCTTTCTCTCGGAGGGTGCAGAGCTGGGTTCCTTGGGAGGAAGTTGTAGTGGTGATGATGATG
ATGATAATGATGATGATGATGGTGGTGTTGATGGTGGCGGTGGTAGGGTGGAGGGGAGAGAAGAAGATGC
TGATGATATTGATAAGATGTCGTGACGCAAAGAAATTGGAAAACATGATGAAAATTTTGGTGGAGTTAAA
GTGAAATGAGTAGTTTTTAAACATTTTTCCTGTCCTTTTTTTGTCCCCCCTCCCTTCCTTTATCGTGTCT
CAAGGTAGTTGCATACCTAGTCTGGAGTTGTGATTATTTTCCCAAAAAATGTGTTTTTGTAATTACTATT
TCTTTTTCCTGAAATTCGTGATTGCAACAAAGGCAGAGGGGGCGGGGCGGGGGAGGGGAGGTAGGACCCG
CTCCGGAAGGCGCTGTTTGAAGCTTGTCGGTCTTTGAAGTCTGGAAGACGTCTGCAGAGGACCCTTTTGG
CAGCACAACTGTTACTCTAGGGAGTTGGTGGAGATATTTTTTTTTCTTAAGAGAACTTAAAGAACTGGTG
ATTTTTTTTTAACAAAAAAAGGGACCATTGCAACTTTTGTTAATTTAATTTTTTTTTTTTTTTTTTTTTT
TTTTTTTGGAGGGAGAAAACTGATGTCTTCTATGCATCCGATTCTTAACAAAACTGCAGGGAGCTTGAAA
AAATGCAGACTGTACAAACGCTTACAAAAAAAAAAACTGTGAACTGACTTAAGATCAGAGTTTACTTTTC
AGATCAAATTGTTTATGGTTTTACAAATGTGATTTCTACTTGCCAACTTTTTTTTTGTAACTTGTTCCCT
TATACCTCCTTGATTGAATACCAGACAGCCTAGACCTCAGTACAAAAGGTATTGAAACATTTTTGATACA
TAACAGACCTCAGTCTTTTTTAAAAATTAATATATTTTCAGGCGTATTTTTGTACAGTGAAAAGGGAACA
TTCTTGC
